>Addgene plasmid #15098 | V44 pHIPPY blunt | depositor full sequence | sequence record 8213 | Author sequence
CAATTCGCCAGGAACCGTAAAAAGGCCGCGTTGCTGGCGTTTTTCCATAGGCTCCGCCCCCCTGACGAGC
ATCACAAAAATCGACGCTCAAGTCAGAGGTGGCGAAACCCGACAGGACTATAAAGATACCAGGCGTTTCC
CCCTGGAAGCTCCCTCGTGCGCTCTCCTGTTCCGACCCTGCCGCTTACCGGATACCTGTCCGCCTTTCTC
CCTTCGGGAAGCGTGGCGCTTTCTCATAGCTCACGCTGTAGGTATCTCAGTTCGGTGTAGGTCGTTCGCT
CCAAGCTGGGCTGTGTGCACGAACCCCCCGTTCAGCCCGACCGCTGCGCCTTATCCGGTAACTATCGTCT
TGAGTCCAACCCGGTAAGACACGACTTATCGCCACTGGCAGCAGCCACTGGTAACAGGATTAGCAGAGCG
AGGTATGTAGGCGGTGCTACAGAGTTCTTGAAGTGGTGGCCTAACTACGGCTACACTAGAAGGACAGTAT
TTGGTATCTGCGCTCTGCTGAAGCCAGTTACCTTCGGAAAAAGAGTTGGTAGCTCTTGATCCGGCAAACA
AACCACCGCTGGTAGCGGTGGTTTTTTTGTTTGCAAGCAGCAGATTACGCGCAGAAAAAAAGGATCTCAA
GAAGATCCTTTGATCTTTTCTACGGGGTCTGACGCTCAGTGGGCGGCCGCATTTGCATGTCGCTATGTGT
TCTGGGAAATCACCATAAACGTGAAATGTCTTTGGATTTGGGAATCTTATAAGTGGATCCTGAGACCGTC
TCAAAAATTTTTGAGACGCTAGCCACAAGATATATAAAGCCAAGAAATCGAAATACTTTCAAGTTACGGT
AAGCATATGATAGTCCATTTTAAAACATAATTTTAAAACTGCAAACTACCCAAGAAATTATTACTTTCTA
CGTCACGTATTTTGTACTAATATCTTTGTGTTTACAGTCAAATTAATTCTAATTATCTCTCTAACAGCCT
TGTATCGTATATGCAAATATGAAGGAATCATGGGAAATAGGCCCTCTTCCTGCCCGACCTTGGCGCGCGC
TCGGCGCGCGGTCACGCTCCGTCACGTGGTGCGTTTTGCCTGCGCGTCTTTCCACTGGGGACGCGTGGTG
TGGAAAGTCCCCAGGCTCCCCAGCAGGCAGAAGTATGCAAAGCATGCATCTCAATTAGTCAGCAACCAGG
TGTGGAAAGTCCCCAGGCTCCCCAGCAGGCAGAAGTATGCAAAGCATGCATCTCAATTAGTCAGCAACCA
TAGTCCCGCCCCTAACTCCGCCCATCCCGCCCCTAACTCCGCCCAGTTCCGCCCATTCTCCGCCCCATGG
CTGACTAATTTTTTTTATTTATGCAGAGGCCGAGGCCGCCTCGGCCTCTGAGCTATTCCAGAAGTAGTGA
GGAGGCTTTTTTGGAGGCCTAGTCTCGATGTTGACAATTAATCATCGGCATAGTATATCGGCATAGTATA
ATACGACGGATCAAGGAGGTCGACCATGGCCAAGTTGACCAGTGCCGTTCCGGTGCTCACCGCGCGCGAC
GTCGCCGGAGCGGTCGAGTTCTGGACCGACCGGCTCGGGTTCTCCCGGGACTTCGTGGAGGACGACTTCG
CCGGTGTGGTCCGGGACGACGTGACCCTGTTCATCAGCGCGGTCCAGGACCAGGTGGTGCCGGACAACAC
CCTGGCCTGGGTGTGGGTGCGCGGCCTGGACGAGCTGTACGCCGAGTGGTCGGAGGTCGTGTCCACGAAC
TTCCGGGACGCCTCCGGGCCGGCCATGACCGAGATCGGCGAGCAGCCGTGGGGGCGGGAGTTCGCCCTGC
GCGACCCGGCCGGCAACTGCGTGCACTTCGTGGCCGAGGAGCAGGACTGAACTAGCGATATCACTAGGGG
GAGGCTAACTGAAACACGGAAGGAGACAATACCGGAAGGAACCCGCGCTATGACGGCAATAAAAAGACAG
AATAAAACGCACGGTGTTGGGTCGTTTGTTCATAAACGCGGGGTTCGGTCCCAGGGCTGGCACTCTGTCG
ATACCCCACCGAGACCCCATTGGGGCCAATACGCCCGCGTTTCTTCCTTTTCCCCACCCCACCCCCCAAG
TTCGGGTGAAGGCCCAGGGCTCGCAGCCAACGTCGGGGCGGCAGG
Features (pLannotate 1.2.2; 8 found; start..end, strand, type, name):
     42..630     -  rep_origin     ori: high-copy-number ColE1/pMB1/pBR322/pUC origin of replication
    681..754     +  promoter       H1 promoter (fragment): human H1 RNA promoter
    793..1026    -  promoter       U6 promoter: RNA polymerase III promoter for human U6 snRNA
   1117..1414    +  promoter       SV40 promoter: SV40 enhancer and early promoter
   1430..1477    +  promoter       EM7 promoter: synthetic bacterial promoter&nbsp
   1496..1870    +  CDS            BleoR: antibiotic-binding protein; Sh ble from Streptoalloteichus hindustanus; confers resistance to bleomycin, phleomycin, and Zeocin™
   1944..1991    +  polyA_signal   HSV TK poly(A) signal: herpes simplex virus thymidine kinase polyadenylation signal (Cole and Stacy, 1985)
   2082..2098    -  polyA_signal   bGH poly(A) signal (fragment): bovine growth hormone polyadenylation signal
