[The description below was written by a language model from this plasmid's Addgene catalogue record and pLannotate feature annotations shown in this document.]
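Description:
V44 pHIPPY blunt is a compact (about 2.1 kb) mammalian RNAi expression plasmid built on the pHIPPY backbone and deposited as an empty vector with no insert. It replicates in E. coli at high copy from a ColE1/pUC-type origin. Its only selectable marker is the Sh ble gene (BleoR), which confers Zeocin/bleomycin resistance. That coding sequence sits behind tandem SV40 enhancer/early and synthetic EM7 promoters and is followed by an HSV TK polyadenylation signal. The same cassette can therefore be expressed in both bacteria (via EM7) and mammalian cells (via SV40), so Zeocin works for selection in either host. A short bGH poly(A) fragment is also annotated near the end of the sequence.

The functional core of the vector is a pair of RNA polymerase III promoters: a human H1 promoter (annotated as a fragment) on the forward strand and a human U6 promoter on the reverse strand. They face each other across a short intervening region. In this convergent arrangement, a short duplex cloned between the two promoters is transcribed from both strands, and the two complementary RNAs can anneal into an siRNA without a hairpin design. This suits the system to siRNA library construction. According to the depositor, this version carries a blunted BsmBI cloning site and no targeting sequence. It is intended as a negative control alongside pHIPPY constructs that express gene-specific siRNAs in mammalian cells. The feature table does not annotate the cloning site itself, so its exact structure is not evident from the record.
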