Addgene plasmid #15098: V44 pHIPPY blunt
Purpose: (Empty Backbone)
Depositing lab: Randall Moon. Depositing organization: University of Washington. Publication: A plasmid-based system for expressing small interfering RNA libraries in mammalian cells. Kaykas A, Moon RT. BMC Cell Biol. 2004 Apr 30;5:16. doi: 10.1186/1471-2121-5-16. PubMed 15119963.
Backbone
  Vector backbone: pHIPPY
  Backbone manufacturer: Moon Lab
  Backbone size (bp): 2167
  Vector type: Mammalian Expression, RNAi
  Selectable markers: Zeocin
Growth in bacteria
  Bacterial resistance: Bleocin (Zeocin), 50 μg/mL
  Growth temperature: 37°C
  Growth strain: DH5alpha
  Copy number: High Copy
Gene/Insert
  Gene/Insert name: None
  Cloning method: Restriction Enzyme
  Sequencing primers: 5′ H1 primer
Terms and licenses: Academic/Nonprofit Terms; Industry Terms: Not Available to Industry
Depositor comments: This construct is a blunt BsmB1 site version, for use as a NEGATIVE CONTROL for pHippy targetting of siRNAs in mammalian cells. See article and author's map for more information.
How to cite: V44 pHIPPY blunt was a gift from Randall Moon (Addgene plasmid # 15098 ; http://n2t.net/addgene:15098 ; RRID:Addgene_15098)
