>Addgene plasmid #15098 | V44 pHIPPY blunt | addgene partial sequence | sequence record 21575 | 15098 with H1
AGGAGCTTGGATTGGGATCTTATAGTGGATCCTGAGACCACTCTGAAAATTTTCTTCGTGCTAGCCACAA
GATATATAAAGCCAAGAAATCGAAATACTTTCAAGTTACGGTAAGCATATGATAGTCCATTTTAAAACAT
AATTTTAAAACTGCAAACTACCCAAGAAATTATTACTTTCTACGTCACGTATTTTGTACTAATATCTTTG
TGTTTACAGTCAAATTAATTCTAATTATCTCTCTAACAGCCTTGTATCGTATATGCAAATATGAAGGAAT
CATGGGAAATAGGCCCTCTTCCTGCCCGACCTTGGCGCGCGCTCGGCGCGCGGTCACGCTCCGTCACGTG
GTGCGTTTTGCCTGCCCGTCTTTCCACTGGGGACGCGTGGTGTGGAAAGTCCCCAGGCTCCCCAGCAGGC
AGAAGTATGCAAAGCATGCATCTCAATTAGTCAGCAACCAGGTGTGGAAAGTCCCCAGGCTCCCCAGCAG
GCAGAAGTATGCAAAGCATGCATCTCAATTAGTCAGCAACCATAGTCCCGCCCCTAACTCCGCCCATCCC
GCCCCTAACTCCGCCCAGTTCCGCCCATTCTCCGCCCCATGGCTGACTAATTTTTTTTATTTATGCAGAG
GCCGAGGCCGCCTCGGCCTCTGAGCTATTCCAGAAGTAGTGAGGAGGCTTTG
